Addgene plasmid #240031: pACEBac1-eIF3h
Purpose: Human eIF3h for further cloning or expression in insect cells for purification
Depositing lab: Venki Ramakrishnan. Depositing organization: MRC Laboratory of Molecular Biology. Publication: Purification and characterization of recombinant human translation initiation factor eIF3. Diaz-Lopez I, Gordiyenko Y, Zuber PK, Li X, Ramakrishnan V. Protein Sci. 2026 Jan;35(1):e70388. doi: 10.1002/pro.70388. PubMed 41432235.
Backbone
  Vector backbone: pACEBac1
  Backbone manufacturer: Geneva Biotech
  Vector type: Insect Expression
Growth in bacteria
  Bacterial resistance: Gentamicin, 10 μg/mL
  Growth temperature: 37°C
  Growth strain: DH5alpha
  Copy number: High Copy
Gene/Insert
  Gene/Insert name: eIF3h
  Species: H. sapiens (human)
  Mutation: WT
  Entrez Gene: EIF3H (a.k.a. EIF3S3, eIF3-gamma, eIF3-p40)
  Promoter: Polyhedrin
  Cloning method: Gene Synthesis
Terms and licenses: Academic/Nonprofit Terms; Industry Terms: Not Available to Industry
How to cite: pACEBac1-eIF3h was a gift from Venki Ramakrishnan (Addgene plasmid # 240031 ; http://n2t.net/addgene:240031 ; RRID:Addgene_240031)
