[The description below was written by a language model from this plasmid's Addgene catalogue record and pLannotate feature annotations shown in this document.]
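Description:
pACEBac1-eIF3h is a small (about 3.9 kb) baculovirus transfer plasmid for insect cell expression. It is built on the pACEBac1 acceptor vector of the MultiBac system and carries a gene-synthesised, wild-type coding sequence for human translation initiation factor subunit eIF3h (EIF3H, also called EIF3S3 or eIF3-p40). In E. coli it replicates from a high-copy ColE1/pUC-type origin and is selected with gentamicin, through the aacC1 acetyltransferase gene driven by a class 1 integron Pc promoter.

The expression cassette places the eIF3h open reading frame downstream of the Autographa californica polyhedrin promoter, a very late baculoviral promoter that gives strong expression in infected insect cells. The cassette is terminated by an SV40 polyadenylation signal. The short "large T antigen" and "SET1" fragments in the annotation are most likely incidental matches within the SV40 terminator region and adjacent backbone sequence rather than functional fusions, and no affinity or epitope tag is annotated on the insert.

Tn7L and Tn7R ends are present. In this vector family they allow Tn7 transposition of the gentamicin marker and expression cassette into a bacmid attachment site in a suitable E. coli host, generating recombinant baculovirus DNA. A single loxP site upstream of the promoter permits Cre-mediated fusion with compatible donor plasmids, so that several expression cassettes can be assembled into one multigene construct.

The plasmid is intended either as a building block for further cloning or for direct expression of eIF3h in insect cells for purification. This is consistent with its origin in work on producing and characterising recombinant human eIF3, a multisubunit complex.
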