Features (pLannotate 1.2.2; 11 found; start..end, strand, type, name):
      1..34      +  protein_bind   loxP: Cre-mediated recombination occurs in the 8-bp core sequence (GCATACAT). Cre recombinase
    111..202     +  promoter       polyhedrin promoter: polh from Autographa californica; promoter for the baculovirus polyhedrin gene
    256..1311    +  CDS            EIF3H: EIF3H_HUMAN - Also known as EIF3S3 From Homo sapiens (Human).
   1365..1448    +  CDS            large T antigen (fragment): large T antigen from SV40 (simian virus 40)
   1471..1605    +  polyA_signal   SV40 poly(A) signal: SV40 polyadenylation signal
   1634..1683    +  CDS            SET1 (fragment): solubility-enhancement tag derived from T7 phage gene 10B
   1726..1891    -  mobile_element Tn7L: mini-Tn7 element (left end of the Tn7 transposon) Tn7
   2081..2669    +  rep_origin     ori: high-copy-number ColE1/pMB1/pBR322/pUC origin of replication
   2804..3027    -  mobile_element Tn7R: mini-Tn7 element (right end of the Tn7 transposon) Tn7
   3094..3627    -  CDS            GmR: gentamycin acetyltransferase; aacC1; confers resistance to gentamycin
   3816..3844    -  promoter       Pc promoter: intI1 (promoter lies within the coding sequence); class 1 integron promoter
>Addgene plasmid #240031 | pACEBac1-eIF3h | addgene full sequence | sequence record 478378 | Addgene NGS Result
ATAACTTCGTATAGCATACATTATACGAAGTTATCTGTAACTATAACGGTCCTAAGGTAGCGAGTTTAAA
CACTAGTATCGATTCGCGACCTACTCCGGAATATTAATAGATCATGGAGATAATTAAAATGATAACCATC
TCGCAAATAAATAAGTATTTTACTGTTTTCGTAACAGTTTTGTAATAAAAAAACCTATAAATATTCCGGA
TTATTCATACCGTCCCACCATCGGGCGCGGATCCCTCGAGTCAACATGGCTTCCAGAAAGGAGGGTACAG
GATCTACTGCTACTTCCAGCTCTTCCACAGCTGGAGCTGCTGGTAAAGGTAAAGGCAAGGGAGGTTCTGG
TGACAGCGCTGTTAAGCAGGTCCAAATCGACGGTCTGGTGGTGCTGAAGATCATCAAGCATTACCAGGAA
GAGGGTCAAGGTACTGAAGTTGTGCAGGGTGTGCTCCTGGGTCTGGTGGTCGAGGATAGACTGGAGATCA
CCAACTGTTTCCCTTTCCCTCAGCATACCGAAGATGATGCCGACTTCGATGAGGTCCAGTATCAAATGGA
GATGATGCGCAGCCTGAGGCATGTCAACATCGACCATCTGCATGTGGGATGGTATCAATCCACATACTAT
GGCTCCTTTGTTACTAGGGCTCTCCTGGACTCTCAGTTCTCTTACCAACACGCTATTGAGGAATCTGTGG
TGCTGATCTACGATCCCATCAAGACTGCTCAGGGATCTCTCTCCCTCAAGGCATATCGCCTGACTCCTAA
GCTGATGGAGGTCTGCAAAGAGAAGGACTTCAGCCCTGAAGCTCTCAAGAAGGCAAACATTACATTCGAG
TACATGTTTGAAGAGGTGCCTATCGTTATCAAGAACTCCCACCTCATCAACGTCCTGATGTGGGAGCTGG
AGAAGAAGTCTGCTGTTGCTGACAAGCATGAACTGCTGAGCCTCGCTTCCTCCAACCATCTCGGAAAGAA
CCTGCAGCTCCTCATGGACAGGGTTGATGAAATGAGCCAAGACATCGTGAAGTACAACACCTACATGAGG
AATACCTCCAAGCAGCAGCAGCAGAAACATCAATACCAACAAAGAAGACAACAGGAGAACATGCAACGCC
AGAGCAGAGGCGAACCTCCACTCCCTGAAGAGGATCTGTCCAAGCTGTTCAAGCCACCTCAGCCACCTGC
TAGAATGGACTCTCTGCTGATCGCAGGCCAGATCAATACCTATTGTCAGAACATCAAGGAGTTCACTGCC
CAGAACCTCGGTAAGCTGTTCATGGCACAGGCACTCCAAGAATACAACAATTAAGGTACCTCTAGAGCCT
GCAGTCTCGACAAGCTTGTCGAGAAGTACTAGAGGATCATAATCAGCCATACCACATTTGTAGAGGTTTT
ACTTGCTTTAAAAAACCTCCCACACCTCCCCCTGAACCTGAAACATAAAATGAATGCAATTGTTGTTGTT
AACTTGTTTATTGCAGCTTATAATGGTTACAAATAAAGCAATAGCATCACAAATTTCACAAATAAAGCAT
TTTTTTCACTGCATTCTAGTTGTGGTTTGTCCAAACTCATCAATGTATCTTATCATGTCTGGATCTGATC
ACTGCTTGAGCCTAGAAGATCCGGCTGCTAACAAAGCCCGAAAGGAAGCTGAGTTGGCTGCTGCCACCGC
TGAGCAATAACTATCATAACCCCTAGGGTATACCCATCTAATTGGAACCAGATAAGTGAAATCTAGTTCC
AAACTATTTTGTCATTTTTAATTTTCGTATTAGCTTACGACGCTACACCCAGTTCCCATCTATTTTGTCA
CTCTTCCCTAAATAATCCTTAAAAACTCCATTTCCACCCCTCCCAGTTCCCAACTATTTTGTCCGCCCAC
AACCGGTTGACTTGGGTCAACTGTCAGACCAAGTTTACTCATATATACTTTAGATTGATTTAAAACTTCA
TTTTTAATTTAAAAGGATCTAGGTGAAGATCCTTTTTGATAATCTCATGACCAAAATCCCTTAACGTGAG
TTTTCGTTCCACTGAGCGTCAGACCCCGTAGAAAAGATCAAAGGATCTTCTTGAGATCCTTTTTTTCTGC
GCGTAATCTGCTGCTTGCAAACAAAAAAACCACCGCTACCAGCGGTGGTTTGTTTGCCGGATCAAGAGCT
ACCAACTCTTTTTCCGAAGGTAACTGGCTTCAGCAGAGCGCAGATACCAAATACTGTTCTTCTAGTGTAG
CCGTAGTTAGGCCACCACTTCAAGAACTCTGTAGCACCGCCTACATACCTCGCTCTGCTAATCCTGTTAC
CAGTGGCTGCTGCCAGTGGCGATAAGTCGTGTCTTACCGGGTTGGACTCAAGACGATAGTTACCGGATAA
GGCGCAGCGGTCGGGCTGAACGGGGGGTTCGTGCACACAGCCCAGCTTGGAGCGAACGACCTACACCGAA
CTGAGATACCTACAGCGTGAGCTATGAGAAAGCGCCACGCTTCCCGAAGGGAGAAAGGCGGACAGGTATC
CGGTAAGCGGCAGGGTCGGAACAGGAGAGCGCACGAGGGAGCTTCCAGGGGGAAACGCCTGGTATCTTTA
TAGTCCTGTCGGGTTTCGCCACCTCTGACTTGAGCGTCGATTTTTGTGATGCTCGTCAGGGGGGCGGAGC
CTATGGAAAAACGCCAGCAACGCGGCCTTTTTACGGTTCCTGGCCTTTTGCTGGCCTTTTGCTCACATGT
TCTTTCCTGCGTTATCCCCTGATTGACTTGGGTCGCTCTTCCTGTGGATGCGCAGATGCCCTGCGTAAGC
GGGTGTGGGCGGACAATAAAGTCTTAAACTGAACAAAATAGATCTAAACTATGACAATAAAGTCTTAAAC
TAGACAGAATAGTTGTAAACTGAAATCAGTCCAGTTATGCTGTGAAAAAGCATACTGGACTTTTGTTATG
GCTAAAGCAAACTCTTCATTTTCTGAAGTGCAAATTGCCCGTCGTATTAAAGAGGGGCGTGGCCAAGGGC
ATGTAAAGACTATATTCGCGGCGTTGTGACAATTTACCGAACAACTCCGCGGCCGGGAAGCCGATCTCGG
CTTGAACGAATTGTTAGGTGGCGGTACTTGGGTCGATATCAAAGTGCATCACTTCTTCCCGTATGCCCAA
CTTTGTATAGAGAGCCACTGCGGGATCGTCACCGTAATCTGCTTGCACGTAGATCACATAAGCACCAAGC
GCGTTGGCCTCATGCTTGAGGAGATTGATGAGCGCGGTGGCAATGCCCTGCCTCCGGTGCTCGCCGGAGA
CTGCGAGATCATAGATATAGATCTCACTACGCGGCTGCTCAAACTTGGGCAGAACGTAAGCCGCGAGAGC
GCCAACAACCGCTTCTTGGTCGAAGGCAGCAAGCGCGATGAATGTCTTACTACGGAGCAAGTTCCCGAGG
TAATCGGAGTCCGGCTGATGTTGGGAGTAGGTGGCTACGTCTCCGAACTCACGACCGAAAAGATCAAGAG
CAGCCCGCATGGATTTGACTTGGTCAGGGCCGAGCCTACATGTGCGAATGATGCCCATACTTGAGCCACC
TAACTTTGTTTTAGGGCGACTGCCCTGCTGCGTAACATCGTTGCTGCTGCGTAACATCGTTGCTGCTCCA
TAACATCAAACATCGACCCACGGCGTAACGCGCTTGCTGCTTGGATGCCCGAGGCATAGACTGTACAAAA
AAACAGTCATAACAAGCCATGAAAACCGCCACTGCGCCGTTACCACCGCTGCGTTCGGTCAAGGTTCTGG
ACCAGTTGCGTGAGCGCATACGCTACTTGCATTACAGTTTACGAACCGAACAGGCTTATGTCAACTGGGT
TCGTGCCTTCATCCGTTTCCACGGTGTGCGTCACCCGGCAACCTTGGGCAGCAGCGAAGTCGCC
